>Addgene plasmid #211525 | pSECB sgCASP9 | addgene full sequence | sequence record 421228 | Addgene NGS Result
TCGACGGATCGGGAGATCTCCCGATCCCCTATGGTGCACTCTCAGTACAATCTGCTCTGATGCCGCATAG
TTAAGCCAGTATCTGCTCCCTGCTTGTGTGTTGGAGGTCGCTGAGTAGTGCGCGAGCAAAATTTAAGCTA
CAACAAGGCAAGGCTTGACCGACAATTGCATGAAGAATCTGCTTAGGGTTAGGCGTTTTGCGCTGCTTCG
CGATGTACGGGCCAGATATACGCGTTGACATTGATTATTGACTAGTTATTAATAGTAATCAATTACGGGG
TCATTAGTTCATAGCCCATATATGGAGTTCCGCGTTACATAACTTACGGTAAATGGCCCGCCTGGCTGAC
CGCCCAACGACCCCCGCCCATTGACGTCAATAATGACGTATGTTCCCATAGTAACGCCAATAGGGACTTT
CCATTGACGTCAATGGGTGGAGTATTTACGGTAAACTGCCCACTTGGCAGTACATCAAGTGTATCATATG
CCAAGTACGCCCCCTATTGACGTCAATGACGGTAAATGGCCCGCCTGGCATTATGCCCAGTACATGACCT
TATGGGACTTTCCTACTTGGCAGTACATCTACGTATTAGTCATCGCTATTACCATGGTGATGCGGTTTTG
GCAGTACATCAATGGGCGTGGATAGCGGTTTGACTCACGGGGATTTCCAAGTCTCCACCCCATTGACGTC
AATGGGAGTTTGTTTTGGCACCAAAATCAACGGGACTTTCCAAAATGTCGTAACAACTCCGCCCCATTGA
CGCAAATGGGCGGTAGGCGTGTACGGTGGGAGGTCTATATAAGCAGCGCGTTTTGCCTGTACTGGGTCTC
TCTGGTTAGACCAGATCTGAGCCTGGGAGCTCTCTGGCTAACTAGGGAACCCACTGCTTAAGCCTCAATA
AAGCTTGCCTTGAGTGCTTCAAGTAGTGTGTGCCCGTCTGTTGTGTGACTCTGGTAACTAGAGATCCCTC
AGACCCTTTTAGTCAGTGTGGAAAATCTCTAGCAGTGGCGCCCGAACAGGGACTTGAAAGCGAAAGGGAA
ACCAGAGGAGCTCTCTCGACGCAGGACTCGGCTTGCTGAAGCGCGCACGGCAAGAGGCGAGGGGCGGCGA
CTGGTGAGTACGCCAAAAATTTTGACTAGCGGAGGCTAGAAGGAGAGAGATGGGTGCGAGAGCGTCAGTA
TTAAGCGGGGGAGAATTAGATCGCGATGGGAAAAAATTCGGTTAAGGCCAGGGGGAAAGAAAAAATATAA
ATTAAAACATATAGTATGGGCAAGCAGGGAGCTAGAACGATTCGCAGTTAATCCTGGCCTGTTAGAAACA
TCAGAAGGCTGTAGACAAATACTGGGACAGCTACAACCATCCCTTCAGACAGGATCAGAAGAACTTAGAT
CATTATATAATACAGTAGCAACCCTCTATTGTGTGCATCAAAGGATAGAGATAAAAGACACCAAGGAAGC
TTTAGACAAGATAGAGGAAGAGCAAAACAAAAGTAAGACCACCGCACAGCAAGCGGCCGGCCGCTGATCT
TCAGACCTGGAGGAGGAGATATGAGGGACAATTGGAGAAGTGAATTATATAAATATAAAGTAGTAAAAAT
TGAACCATTAGGAGTAGCACCCACCAAGGCAAAGAGAAGAGTGGTGCAGAGAGAAAAAAGAGCAGTGGGA
ATAGGAGCTTTGTTCCTTGGGTTCTTGGGAGCAGCAGGAAGCACTATGGGCGCAGCGTCAATGACGCTGA
CGGTACAGGCCAGACAATTATTGTCTGGTATAGTGCAGCAGCAGAACAATTTGCTGAGGGCTATTGAGGC
GCAACAGCATCTGTTGCAACTCACAGTCTGGGGCATCAAGCAGCTCCAGGCAAGAATCCTGGCTGTGGAA
AGATACCTAAAGGATCAACAGCTCCTGGGGATTTGGGGTTGCTCTGGAAAACTCATTTGCACCACTGCTG
TGCCTTGGAATGCTAGTTGGAGTAATAAATCTCTGGAACAGATTTGGAATCACACGACCTGGATGGAGTG
GGACAGAGAAATTAACAATTACACAAGCTTAATACACTCCTTAATTGAAGAATCGCAAAACCAGCAAGAA
AAGAATGAACAAGAATTATTGGAATTAGATAAATGGGCAAGTTTGTGGAATTGGTTTAACATAACAAATT
GGCTGTGGTATATAAAATTATTCATAATGATAGTAGGAGGCTTGGTAGGTTTAAGAATAGTTTTTGCTGT
ACTTTCTATAGTGAATAGAGTTAGGCAGGGATATTCACCATTATCGTTTCAGACCCACCTCCCAACCCCG
AGGGGACCCGACAGGCCCGAAGGAATAGAAGAAGAAGGTGGAGAGAGAGACAGAGACAGATCCATTCGAT
TAGTGAACGGATCGGCACTGCGTGCGCCAATTCTGCAGACAAATGGCAGTATTCATCCACAATTTTAAAA
GAAAAGGGGGGATTGGGGGGTACAGTGCAGGGGAAAGAATAGTAGACATAATAGCAACAGACATACAAAC
TAAAGAATTACAAAAACAAATTACAAAAATTCAAAATTTTCGGGTTTATTACAGGGACAGCAGAGATCCA
GTTTGGTTAGTACCGGGCCCGGGTCGACTAGTGATCAGTGTGAGGGAGTGTAAAGCTGGGTTTCCCAGAG
AGGGCCTATTTCCCATGATTCCTTCATATTTGCATATACGATACAAGGCTGTTAGAGAGATAATTAGAAT
TAATTTGACTGTAAACACAAAGATATTAGTACAAAATACGTGACGTAGAAAGTAATAATTTCTTGGGTAG
TTTGCAGTTTTAAAATTATGTTTTAAAATGGACTATCATATGCTTACCGTAACTTGAAAGTATTTCGATT
TCTTGGCTTTATATATCTTGTGGAAAGGACGAAACACCGGAGCTGGCGCAGCAGGACCAGTTTTAGAGCT
AGAAATAGCAAGTTAAAATAAGGCTAGTCCGTTATCAACTTGAAAAAGTGGCACCGAGTCGGTGCTTTTT
TGAATTCTAGATCTTGAGACAAATGGCAGTATTCATCCACAATTTTAAAAGAAAAGGGGGGATTGGGGGG
TACAGTGCAGGGGAAAGAATAGTAGACATAATAGCAACAGACATACAAACTAAAGAATTACAAAAACAAA
TTACAAAAATTCAAAATTTTCGGGTTTATTACAGGGACAGCAGAGATCCACTTTGGCGCCGGCAAACCGC
TGTTCCTAGGAATCCCGAGGCCTTCGAGTGGCTCCGGTGCCCGTCAGTGGGCAGAGCGCACATCGCCCAC
AGTCCCCGAGAAGTTGGGGGGAGGGGTCGGCAATTGAACCGGTGCCTAGAGAAGGTGGCGCGGGGTAAAC
TGGGAAAGTGATGTCGTGTACTGGCTCCGCCTTTTTCCCGAGGGTGGGGGAGAACCGTATATAAGTGCAG
TAGTCGCCGTGAACGTTCTTTTTCGCAACGGGTTTGCCGCCAGAACACAGGTGTCGTGACGCGGGACCCG
ACATTAGCGCTACAGCTTAAGCGGGCCACCATGGACAAGAAGTACAGCATCGGCCTGGACATCGGCACCA
ACTCTGTGGGCTGGGCCGTGATCACCGACGAGTACAAGGTGCCCAGCAAGAAATTCAAGGTGCTGGGCAA
CACCGACCGGCACAGCATCAAGAAGAACCTGATCGGAGCCCTGCTGTTCGACAGCGGCGAAACAGCCGAG
GCCACCCGGCTGAAGAGAACCGCCAGAAGAAGATACACCAGACGGAAGAACCGGATCTGCTATCTGCAAG
AGATCTTCAGCAACGAGATGGCCAAGGTGGACGACAGCTTCTTCCACAGACTGGAAGAGTCCTTCCTGGT
GGAAGAGGATAAGAAGCACGAGCGGCACCCCATCTTCGGCAACATCGTGGACGAGGTGGCCTACCACGAG
AAGTACCCCACCATCTACCACCTGAGAAAGAAACTGGTGGACAGCACCGACAAGGCCGACCTGCGGCTGA
TCTATCTGGCCCTGGCCCACATGATCAAGTTCCGGGGCCACTTCCTGATCGAGGGCGACCTGAACCCCGA
CAACAGCGACGTGGACAAGCTGTTCATCCAGCTGGTGCAGACCTACAACCAGCTGTTCGAGGAAAACCCC
ATCAACGCCAGCGGCGTGGACGCCAAGGCCATCCTGTCTGCCAGACTGAGCAAGAGCAGACGGCTGGAAA
ATCTGATCGCCCAGCTGCCCGGCGAGAAGAAGAATGGCCTGTTCGGAAACCTGATTGCCCTGAGCCTGGG
CCTGACCCCCAACTTCAAGAGCAACTTCGACCTGGCCGAGGATGCCAAACTGCAGCTGAGCAAGGACACC
TACGACGACGACCTGGACAACCTGCTGGCCCAGATCGGCGACCAGTACGCCGACCTGTTTCTGGCCGCCA
AGAACCTGTCCGACGCCATCCTGCTGAGCGACATCCTGAGAGTGAACACCGAGATCACCAAGGCCCCCCT
GAGCGCCTCTATGATCAAGAGATACGACGAGCACCACCAGGACCTGACCCTGCTGAAAGCTCTCGTGCGG
CAGCAGCTGCCTGAGAAGTACAAAGAGATTTTCTTCGACCAGAGCAAGAACGGCTACGCCGGCTACATTG
ACGGCGGAGCCAGCCAGGAAGAGTTCTACAAGTTCATCAAGCCCATCCTGGAAAAGATGGACGGCACCGA
GGAACTGCTCGTGAAGCTGAACAGAGAGGACCTGCTGCGGAAGCAGCGGACCTTCGACAACGGCAGCATC
CCCCACCAGATCCACCTGGGAGAGCTGCACGCCATTCTGCGGCGGCAGGAAGATTTTTACCCATTCCTGA
AGGACAACCGGGAAAAGATCGAGAAGATCCTGACCTTCCGCATCCCCTACTACGTGGGCCCTCTGGCCAG
GGGAAACAGCAGATTCGCCTGGATGACCAGAAAGAGCGAGGAAACCATCACCCCCTGGAACTTCGAGGAA
GTGGTGGACAAGGGCGCTTCCGCCCAGAGCTTCATCGAGCGGATGACCAACTTCGATAAGAACCTGCCCA
ACGAGAAGGTGCTGCCCAAGCACAGCCTGCTGTACGAGTACTTCACCGTGTATAACGAGCTGACCAAAGT
GAAATACGTGACCGAGGGAATGAGAAAGCCCGCCTTCCTGAGCGGCGAGCAGAAAAAGGCCATCGTGGAC
CTGCTGTTCAAGACCAACCGGAAAGTGACCGTGAAGCAGCTGAAAGAGGACTACTTCAAGAAAATCGAGT
GCTTCGACTCCGTGGAAATCTCCGGCGTGGAAGATCGGTTCAACGCCTCCCTGGGCACATACCACGATCT
GCTGAAAATTATCAAGGACAAGGACTTCCTGGACAATGAGGAAAACGAGGACATTCTGGAAGATATCGTG
CTGACCCTGACACTGTTTGAGGACAGAGAGATGATCGAGGAACGGCTGAAAACCTATGCCCACCTGTTCG
ACGACAAAGTGATGAAGCAGCTGAAGCGGCGGAGATACACCGGCTGGGGCAGGCTGAGCCGGAAGCTGAT
CAACGGCATCCGGGACAAGCAGTCCGGCAAGACAATCCTGGATTTCCTGAAGTCCGACGGCTTCGCCAAC
AGAAACTTCATGCAGCTGATCCACGACGACAGCCTGACCTTTAAAGAGGACATCCAGAAAGCCCAGGTGT
CCGGCCAGGGCGATAGCCTGCACGAGCACATTGCCAATCTGGCCGGCAGCCCCGCCATTAAGAAGGGCAT
CCTGCAGACAGTGAAGGTGGTGGACGAGCTCGTGAAAGTGATGGGCCGGCACAAGCCCGAGAACATCGTG
ATCGAAATGGCCAGAGAGAACCAGACCACCCAGAAGGGACAGAAGAACAGCCGCGAGAGAATGAAGCGGA
TCGAAGAGGGCATCAAAGAGCTGGGCAGCCAGATCCTGAAAGAACACCCCGTGGAAAACACCCAGCTGCA
GAACGAGAAGCTGTACCTGTACTACCTGCAGAATGGGCGGGATATGTACGTGGACCAGGAACTGGACATC
AACCGGCTGTCCGACTACGATGTGGACCATATCGTGCCTCAGAGCTTTCTGAAGGACGACTCCATCGACA
ACAAGGTGCTGACCAGAAGCGACAAGAACCGGGGCAAGAGCGACAACGTGCCCTCCGAAGAGGTCGTGAA
GAAGATGAAGAACTACTGGCGGCAGCTGCTGAACGCCAAGCTGATTACCCAGAGAAAGTTCGACAATCTG
ACCAAGGCCGAGAGAGGCGGCCTGAGCGAACTGGATAAGGCCGGCTTCATCAAGAGACAGCTGGTGGAAA
CCCGGCAGATCACAAAGCACGTGGCACAGATCCTGGACTCCCGGATGAACACTAAGTACGACGAGAATGA
CAAGCTGATCCGGGAAGTGAAAGTGATCACCCTGAAGTCCAAGCTGGTGTCCGATTTCCGGAAGGATTTC
CAGTTTTACAAAGTGCGCGAGATCAACAACTACCACCACGCCCACGACGCCTACCTGAACGCCGTCGTGG
GAACCGCCCTGATCAAAAAGTACCCTAAGCTGGAAAGCGAGTTCGTGTACGGCGACTACAAGGTGTACGA
CGTGCGGAAGATGATCGCCAAGAGCGAGCAGGAAATCGGCAAGGCTACCGCCAAGTACTTCTTCTACAGC
AACATCATGAACTTTTTCAAGACCGAGATTACCCTGGCCAACGGCGAGATCCGGAAGCGGCCTCTGATCG
AGACAAACGGCGAAACCGGGGAGATCGTGTGGGATAAGGGCCGGGATTTTGCCACCGTGCGGAAAGTGCT
GAGCATGCCCCAAGTGAATATCGTGAAAAAGACCGAGGTGCAGACAGGCGGCTTCAGCAAAGAGTCTATC
CTGCCCAAGAGGAACAGCGATAAGCTGATCGCCAGAAAGAAGGACTGGGACCCTAAGAAGTACGGCGGCT
TCGACAGCCCCACCGTGGCCTATTCTGTGCTGGTGGTGGCCAAAGTGGAAAAGGGCAAGTCCAAGAAACT
GAAGAGTGTGAAAGAGCTACTGGGGATCACCATCATGGAAAGAAGCAGCTTCGAGAAGAATCCCATCGAC
TTTCTGGAAGCCAAGGGCTACAAAGAAGTGAAAAAGGACCTGATCATCAAGCTGCCTAAGTACTCCCTGT
TCGAGCTGGAAAACGGCCGGAAGAGAATGCTGGCCTCTGCCGGCGAACTGCAGAAGGGAAACGAACTGGC
CCTGCCCTCCAAATATGTGAACTTCCTGTACCTGGCCAGCCACTATGAGAAGCTGAAGGGCTCCCCCGAG
GATAATGAGCAGAAACAGCTGTTTGTGGAACAGCACAAGCACTACCTGGACGAGATCATCGAGCAGATCA
GCGAGTTCTCCAAGAGAGTGATCCTGGCCGACGCTAATCTGGACAAAGTGCTGTCCGCCTACAACAAGCA
CCGGGATAAGCCCATCAGAGAGCAGGCCGAGAATATCATCCACCTGTTTACCCTGACCAATCTGGGAGCC
CCTGCCGCCTTCAAGTACTTTGACACCACCATCGACCGGAAGAGGTACACCAGCACCAAAGAGGTGCTGG
ACGCCACCCTGATCCACCAGAGCATCACCGGCCTGTACGAGACACGGATCGACCTGTCTCAGCTGGGAGG
CGACAAGCGACCTGCCGCCACAAAGAAGGCTGGACAGGCTAAGAAGAAGAAAGATTACAAAGACGATGAC
GATAAGGGATCCGGCGCAACAAACTTCTCTCTGCTGAAACAAGCCGGAGATGTCGAAGAGAATCCTGGAC
CGATGGCCAAGCCTTTGTCTCAAGAAGAATCCACCCTCATTGAAAGAGCAACGGCTACAATCAACAGCAT
CCCCATCTCTGAAGACTACAGCGTCGCCAGCGCAGCTCTCTCTAGCGACGGCCGCATCTTCACTGGTGTC
AATGTATATCATTTTACTGGGGGACCTTGTGCAGAACTCGTGGTGCTGGGCACTGCTGCTGCTGCGGCAG
CTGGCAACCTGACTTGTATCGTCGCGATCGGAAATGAGAACAGGGGCATCTTGAGCCCCTGCGGACGGTG
CCGACAGGTGCTTCTCGATCTGCATCCTGGGATCAAAGCCATAGTGAAGGACAGTGATGGACAGCCGACG
GCAGTTGGGATTCGTGAATTGCTGCCCTCTGGTTATGTGTGGGAGGGCTAAAAACGTTGTTGTTTGGGGT
TGAATTACTCTTCTAGACCGCGGCGCGCCCGATAATCAACCTCTGGATTACAAAATTTGTGAAAGATTGA
CTGGTATTCTTAACTATGTTGCTCCTTTTACGCTATGTGGATACGCTGCTTTAATGCCTTTGTATCATGC
TATTGCTTCCCGTATGGCTTTCATTTTCTCCTCCTTGTATAAATCCTGGTTGCTGTCTCTTTATGAGGAG
TTGTGGCCCGTTGTCAGGCAACGTGGCGTGGTGTGCACTGTGTTTGCTGACGCAACCCCCACTGGTTGGG
GCATTGCCACCACCTGTCAGCTCCTTTCCGGGACTTTCGCTTTCCCCCTCCCTATTGCCACGGCGGAACT
CATCGCCGCCTGCCTTGCCCGCTGCTGGACAGGGGCTCGGCTGTTGGGCACTGACAATTCCGTGGTGTTG
TCGGGGAAATCATCGTCCTTTCCTTGGCTGCTCGCCTGTGTTGCCACCTGGATTCTGCGCGGGACGTCCT
TCTGCTACGTCCCTTCGGCCCTCAATCCAGCGGACCTTCCTTCCCGCGGCCTGCTGCCGGCTCTGCGGCC
TCTTCCGCGTCTTCGCCTTCGCCCTCAGACGAGTCGGATCTCCCTTTGGGCCGCCTCCCCGCATCGATAC
CGTCGACCTCGATCGAGACCTAGAAAAACATGGAGCAATCACAAGTAGCAATACAGCAGCTACCAATGCT
GATTGTGCCTGGCTAGAAGCACAAGAGGAGGAGGAGGTGGGTTTTCCAGTCACACCTCAGGTACCTTTAA
GACCAATGACTTACAAGGCAGCTGTAGATCTTAGCCACTTTTTAAAAGAAAAGGGGGGACTGGAAGGGCT
AATTCACTCCCAACGAAGACAAGATATCCTTGATCTGTGGATCTACCACACACAAGGCTACTTCCCTGAT
TGGCAGAACTACACACCAGGGCCAGGGATCAGATATCCACTGACCTTTGGATGGTGCTACAAGCTAGTAC
CAGTTGAGCAAGAGAAGGTAGAAGAAGCCAATGAAGGAGAGAACACCCGCTTGTTACACCCTGTGAGCCT
GCATGGGATGGATGACCCGGAGAGAGAAGTATTAGAGTGGAGGTTTGACAGCCGCCTAGCATTTCATCAC
ATGGCCCGAGAGCTGCATCCGGACTGTACTGGGTCTCTCTGGTTAGACCAGATCTGAGCCTGGGAGCTCT
CTGGCTAACTAGGGAACCCACTGCTTAAGCCTCAATAAAGCTTGCCTTGAGTGCTTCAAGTAGTGTGTGC
CCGTCTGTTGTGTGACTCTGGTAACTAGAGATCCCTCAGACCCTTTTAGTCAGTGTGGAAAATCTCTAGC
AGCATGTGAGCAAAAGGCCAGCAAAAGGCCAGGAACCGTAAAAAGGCCGCGTTGCTGGCGTTTTTCCATA
GGCTCCGCCCCCCTGACGAGCATCACAAAAATCGACGCTCAAGTCAGAGGTGGCGAAACCCGACAGGACT
ATAAAGATACCAGGCGTTTCCCCCTGGAAGCTCCCTCGTGCGCTCTCCTGTTCCGACCCTGCCGCTTACC
GGATACCTGTCCGCCTTTCTCCCTTCGGGAAGCGTGGCGCTTTCTCATAGCTCACGCTGTAGGTATCTCA
GTTCGGTGTAGGTCGTTCGCTCCAAGCTGGGCTGTGTGCACGAACCCCCCGTTCAGCCCGACCGCTGCGC
CTTATCCGGTAACTATCGTCTTGAGTCCAACCCGGTAAGACACGACTTATCGCCACTGGCAGCAGCCACT
GGTAACAGGATTAGCAGAGCGAGGTATGTAGGCGGTGCTACAGAGTTCTTGAAGTGGTGGCCTAACTACG
GCTACACTAGAAGAACAGTATTTGGTATCTGCGCTCTGCTGAAGCCAGTTACCTTCGGAAAAAGAGTTGG
TAGCTCTTGATCCGGCAAACAAACCACCGCTGGTAGCGGTGGTTTTTTTGTTTGCAAGCAGCAGATTACG
CGCAGAAAAAAAGGATCTCAAGAAGATCCTTTGATCTTTTCTACGGGGTCTGACGCTCAGTGGAACGAAA
ACTCACGTTAAGGGATTTTGGTCATGAGATTATCAAAAAGGATCTTCACCTAGATCCTTTTAAATTAAAA
ATGAAGTTTTAAATCAATCTAAAGTATATATGAGTAAACTTGGTCTGACAGTTACCAATGCTTAATCAGT
GAGGCACCTATCTCAGCGATCTGTCTATTTCGTTCATCCATAGTTGCCTGACTCCCCGTCGTGTAGATAA
CTACGATACGGGAGGGCTTACCATCTGGCCCCAGTGCTGCAATGATACCGCGAGACCCACGCTCACCGGC
TCCAGATTTATCAGCAATAAACCAGCCAGCCGGAAGGGCCGAGCGCAGAAGTGGTCCTGCAACTTTATCC
GCCTCCATCCAGTCTATTAATTGTTGCCGGGAAGCTAGAGTAAGTAGTTCGCCAGTTAATAGTTTGCGCA
ACGTTGTTGCCATTGCTACAGGCATCGTGGTGTCACGCTCGTCGTTTGGTATGGCTTCATTCAGCTCCGG
TTCCCAACGATCAAGGCGAGTTACATGATCCCCCATGTTGTGCAAAAAAGCGGTTAGCTCCTTCGGTCCT
CCGATCGTTGTCAGAAGTAAGTTGGCCGCAGTGTTATCACTCATGGTTATGGCAGCACTGCATAATTCTC
TTACTGTCATGCCATCCGTAAGATGCTTTTCTGTGACTGGTGAGTACTCAACCAAGTCATTCTGAGAATA
GTGTATGCGGCGACCGAGTTGCTCTTGCCCGGCGTCAATACGGGATAATACCGCGCCACATAGCAGAACT
TTAAAAGTGCTCATCATTGGAAAACGTTCTTCGGGGCGAAAACTCTCAAGGATCTTACCGCTGTTGAGAT
CCAGTTCGATGTAACCCACTCGTGCACCCAACTGATCTTCAGCATCTTTTACTTTCACCAGCGTTTCTGG
GTGAGCAAAAACAGGAAGGCAAAATGCCGCAAAAAAGGGAATAAGGGCGACACGGAAATGTTGAATACTC
ATACTCTTCCTTTTTCAATATTATTGAAGCATTTATCAGGGTTATTGTCTCATGAGCGGATACATATTTG
AATGTATTTAGAAAAATAAACAAATAGGGGTTCCGCGCACATTTCCCCGAAAAGTGCCACCTGACG
Features (pLannotate 1.2.2; 23 found; start..end, strand, type, name):
     30..82      -  misc_feature   bom (fragment): basis of mobility region from pBR322
    237..616     +  enhancer       CMV enhancer: human cytomegalovirus immediate early enhancer
    617..816     +  promoter       CMV promoter: human cytomegalovirus (CMV) immediate early promoter
    834..1014    +  LTR            5' LTR (truncated): truncated 5' long terminal repeat (LTR) from HIV-1
   1061..1186    +  misc_feature   HIV-1 Ψ: packaging signal of human immunodeficiency virus type 1
   1170..1508    +  CDS            HIV-1 gag (fragment): gag protein from human immunodeficiency virus 1; gag
   1683..1916    +  misc_feature   RRE: The Rev response element (RRE) of HIV-1 allows for Rev-dependent mRNA export from the nucleus to the cytoplasm.
   2293..2393    +  CDS            Rev (fragment): human immunodeficiency virus 1 (HIV-1) Rev protein; rev; enhances nuclear export of unspliced and incompletely spliced viral mRNAs
   2443..2560    +  misc_feature   cPPT/CTS: central polypurine tract and central termination sequence of HIV-1
   2660..2900    +  promoter       U6 promoter: RNA polymerase III promoter for human U6 snRNA
   2930..3005    +  misc_RNA       gRNA scaffold: guide RNA scaffold for the Streptococcus pyogenes CRISPR/Cas9 system
   3053..3170    +  misc_feature   cPPT/CTS: central polypurine tract and central termination sequence of HIV-1
   3269..3480    +  promoter       EF-1α core promoter: core promoter for human elongation factor EF-1α
   3531..5249    +  CDS            Cas9(N): N-terminal portion of Streptococcus pyogenes Cas9 (Zetsche et al., 2015)
   5136..7634    +  CDS            Cas9(C): C-terminal portion of Streptococcus pyogenes Cas9 (Zetsche et al., 2015)
   7773..8171    +  CDS            BSD: blasticidin S deaminase; Aspergillus terreus BSD; confers resistance to blasticidin
   8224..8812    +  misc_feature   WPRE: woodchuck hepatitis virus posttranscriptional regulatory element
   8813..8832    +  misc_feature   MCS (fragment): pBluescript multiple cloning site
   8834..9334    +  CDS            nef (fragment): NEF_HV1LA - Experimental evidence at protein level: Swiss-Prot protein existence level 1. Extracellular Nef protein targets CD4(+) T-lymphocytes for apoptosis by interacting with CXCR4 surface receptors. From Human immunodeficiency virus type 1 group M subtype B (isolate Lai) (HIV-1).
   9341..9521    +  LTR            5' LTR (truncated): truncated 5' long terminal repeat (LTR) from HIV-1
   9583..10171   -  rep_origin     ori: high-copy-number ColE1/pMB1/pBR322/pUC origin of replication
  10342..11202   -  CDS            AmpR: β-lactamase; bla; confers resistance to ampicillin, carbenicillin, and related antibiotics
  11203..11307   -  promoter       AmpR promoter: bla
