[The description below was written by a language model from this plasmid's Addgene catalogue record and pLannotate feature annotations shown in this document.]
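Description:
pSECB sgCASP9 is an all-in-one lentiviral CRISPR plasmid of about 11.3 kb, built on the pSECB backbone and intended to knock out CASP9 in mammalian cells. It is propagated in bacteria as a high-copy plasmid through a ColE1/pUC-type origin and selected with ampicillin via the β-lactamase gene. Transduced or transfected mammalian cells are selected with blasticidin.

The viral portion has a third-generation-style layout. A CMV enhancer/promoter is fused to a truncated HIV-1 5' LTR and drives production of the genomic RNA in packaging cells. It is followed by the Ψ packaging signal with a short gag fragment, the Rev response element for Rev-dependent nuclear export, and a cPPT/CTS element that aids nuclear import; a second cPPT/CTS copy is annotated further downstream. Within this frame, a human U6 RNA polymerase III promoter transcribes the CASP9-targeting spacer joined to the Streptococcus pyogenes guide RNA scaffold. An EF-1α core promoter then drives S. pyogenes Cas9, which the annotation tool reports as overlapping N- and C-terminal portions that together appear to span a continuous coding region.

The blasticidin S deaminase gene lies directly downstream of Cas9 with no separate promoter annotated, suggesting co-expression from the same transcript, although the table does not identify a linking element. A WPRE enhances transcript stability and expression ahead of the nef fragment and 3' truncated LTR. The insert is listed as synthetic, and the target species of the guide is not stated explicitly. The construct serves to generate CASP9-deficient cells, and the associated study concerns apoptosis in cancer cells under glucose limitation and pyrimidine restriction.
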