Addgene plasmid #211525: pSECB sgCASP9
Purpose: Deletes CASP9
Depositing lab: Richard Possemato. Depositing organization: NYU Grossman School of Medicine. Publication: Glucose limitation protects cancer cells from apoptosis induced by pyrimidine restriction and replication inhibition. Nam M, Xia W, Mir AH, Jerrett A, Spinelli JB, Huang TT, Possemato R. Nat Metab. 2024 Dec;6(12):2338-2353. doi: 10.1038/s42255-024-01166-w. Epub 2024 Nov 26. PubMed 39592843.
Backbone
  Vector backbone: pSECB
  Vector type: Mammalian Expression, Lentiviral, CRISPR
  Selectable markers: Blasticidin
Growth in bacteria
  Bacterial resistance: Ampicillin, 100 μg/mL
  Growth temperature: 37°C
  Growth strain: NEB Stable
  Copy number: High Copy
Gene/Insert
  Gene/Insert name: sgCASP9
  gRNA/shRNA sequence: GAGCTGGCGCAGCAGGACCA
  Species: Synthetic
Terms and licenses: Academic/Nonprofit Terms; Industry Terms: Not Available to Industry
How to cite: pSECB sgCASP9 was a gift from Richard Possemato (Addgene plasmid # 211525 ; http://n2t.net/addgene:211525 ; RRID:Addgene_211525)
